>Addgene plasmid #77804 | MPP1 gRNA (BRDN0001149326) | addgene full sequence | sequence record 188444 | Addgene Assembled Sequence
CCCGGGTGCAAAGATGGATAAAGTTTTAAACAGAGAGGAATCTTTGCAGCTAATGGACCTTCTAGGTCTT
GAAAGGAGTGGGAATTGGCTCCGGTGCCCGTCAGTGGGCAGAGCGCACATCGCCCACAGTCCCCGAGAAG
TTGGGGGGAGGGGTCGGCAATTGATCCGGTGCCTAGAGAAGGTGGCGCGGGGTAAACTGGGAAAGTGATG
TCGTGTACTGGCTCCGCCTTTTTCCCGAGGGTGGGGGAGAACCGTATATAAGTGCAGTAGTCGCCGTGAA
CGTTCTTTTTCGCAACGGGTTTGCCGCCAGAACACAGGTAAGTGCCGTGTGTGGTTCCCGCGGGCCTGGC
CTCTTTACGGGTTATGGCCCTTGCGTGCCTTGAATTACTTCCACCTGGCTGCAGTACGTGATTCTTGATC
CCGAGCTTCGGGTTGGAAGTGGGTGGGAGAGTTCGAGGCCTTGCGCTTAAGGAGCCCCTTCGCCTCGTGC
TTGAGTTGAGGCCTGGCCTGGGCGCTGGGGCCGCCGCGTGCGAATCTGGTGGCACCTTCGCGCCTGTCTC
GCTGCTTTCGATAAGTCTCTAGCCATTTAAAATTTTTGATGACCTGCTGCGACGCTTTTTTTCTGGCAAG
ATAGTCTTGTAAATGCGGGCCAAGATCTGCACACTGGTATTTCGGTTTTTGGGGCCGCGGGCGGCGACGG
GGCCCGTGCGTCCCAGCGCACATGTTCGGCGAGGCGGGGCCTGCGAGCGCGGCCACCGAGAATCGGACGG
GGGTAGTCTCAAGCTGGCCGGCCTGCTCTGGTGCCTGGCCTCGCGCCGCCGTGTATCGCCCCGCCCTGGG
CGGCAAGGCTGGCCCGGTCGGCACCAGTTGCGTGAGCGGAAAGATGGCCGCTTCCCGGCCCTGCTGCAGG
GAGCTCAAAATGGAGGACGCGGCGCTCGGGAGAGCGGGCGGGTGAGTCACCCACACAAAGGAAAAGGGCC
TTTCCGTCCTCAGCCGTCGCTTCATGTGACTCCACGGAGTACCGGGCGCCGTCCAGGCACCTCGATTAGT
TCTCGAGCTTTTGGAGTACGTCGTCTTTAGGTTGGGGGGAGGGGTTTTATGCGATGGAGTTTCCCCACAC
TGAGTGGGTGGAGACTGAAGTTAGGCCAGCTTGGCACTTGATGTAATTCTCCTTGGAATTTGCCCTTTTT
GAGTTTGGATCTTGGTTCATTCTCAAGCCTCAGACAGTGGTTCAAAGTTTTTTTCTTCCATTTCAGGTGT
CGTGACGTACGGCCACCATGACCGAGTACAAGCCCACGGTGCGCCTCGCCACCCGCGACGACGTCCCCAG
GGCCGTACGCACCCTCGCCGCCGCGTTCGCCGACTACCCCGCCACGCGCCACACCGTCGATCCGGACCGC
CACATCGAGCGGGTCACCGAGCTGCAAGAACTCTTCCTCACGCGCGTCGGGCTCGACATCGGCAAGGTGT
GGGTCGCGGACGACGGCGCCGCCGTGGCGGTCTGGACCACGCCGGAGAGCGTCGAAGCGGGGGCGGTGTT
CGCCGAGATCGGCCCGCGCATGGCCGAGTTGAGCGGTTCCCGGCTGGCCGCGCAGCAACAGATGGAAGGC
CTCCTGGCGCCGCACCGGCCCAAGGAGCCCGCGTGGTTCCTGGCCACCGTCGGAGTCTCGCCCGACCACC
AGGGCAAGGGTCTGGGCAGCGCCGTCGTGCTCCCCGGAGTGGAGGCGGCCGAGCGCGCCGGGGTGCCCGC
CTTCCTGGAGACCTCCGCGCCCCGCAACCTCCCCTTCTACGAGCGGCTCGGCTTCACCGTCACCGCCGAC
GTCGAGGTGCCCGAAGGACCGCGCACCTGGTGCATGACCCGCAAGCCCGGTGCCTGAACGCGTTAAGTCG
ACAATCAACCTCTGGATTACAAAATTTGTGAAAGATTGACTGGTATTCTTAACTATGTTGCTCCTTTTAC
GCTATGTGGATACGCTGCTTTAATGCCTTTGTATCATGCTATTGCTTCCCGTATGGCTTTCATTTTCTCC
TCCTTGTATAAATCCTGGTTGCTGTCTCTTTATGAGGAGTTGTGGCCCGTTGTCAGGCAACGTGGCGTGG
TGTGCACTGTGTTTGCTGACGCAACCCCCACTGGTTGGGGCATTGCCACCACCTGTCAGCTCCTTTCCGG
GACTTTCGCTTTCCCCCTCCCTATTGCCACGGCGGAACTCATCGCCGCCTGCCTTGCCCGCTGCTGGACA
GGGGCTCGGCTGTTGGGCACTGACAATTCCGTGGTGTTGTCGGGGAAATCATCGTCCTTTCCTTGGCTGC
TCGCCTGTGTTGCCACCTGGATTCTGCGCGGGACGTCCTTCTGCTACGTCCCTTCGGCCCTCAATCCAGC
GGACCTTCCTTCCCGCGGCCTGCTGCCGGCTCTGCGGCCTCTTCCGCGTCTTCGCCTTCGCCCTCAGACG
AGTCGGATCTCCCTTTGGGCCGCCTCCCCGCGTCGACTTTAAGACCAATGACTTACAAGGCAGCTGTAGA
TCTTAGCCACTTTTTAAAAGAAAAGGGGGGACTGGAAGGGCTAATTCACTCCCAACGAAGACAAGATCTG
CTTTTTGCTTGTACTGGGTCTCTCTGGTTAGACCAGATCTGAGCCTGGGAGCTCTCTGGCTAACTAGGGA
ACCCACTGCTTAAGCCTCAATAAAGCTTGCCTTGAGTGCTTCAAGTAGTGTGTGCCCGTCTGTTGTGTGA
CTCTGGTAACTAGAGATCCCTCAGACCCTTTTAGTCAGTGTGGAAAATCTCTAGCAGTACGTATAGTAGT
TCATGTCATCTTATTATTCAGTATTTATAACTTGCAAAGAAATGAATATCAGAGAGTGAGAGGAACTTGT
TTATTGCAGCTTATAATGGTTACAAATAAAGCAATAGCATCACAAATTTCACAAATAAAGCATTTTTTTC
ACTGCATTCTAGTTGTGGTTTGTCCAAACTCATCAATGTATCTTATCATGTCTGGCTCTAGCTATCCCGC
CCCTAACTCCGCCCATCCCGCCCCTAACTCCGCCCAGTTCCGCCCATTCTCCGCCCCATGGCTGACTAAT
TTTTTTTATTTATGCAGAGGCCGAGGCCGCCTCGGCCTCTGAGCTATTCCAGAAGTAGTGAGGAGGCTTT
TTTGGAGGCCTAGGGACGTACCCAATTCGCCCTATAGTGAGTCGTATTACGCGCGCTCACTGGCCGTCGT
TTTACAACGTCGTGACTGGGAAAACCCTGGCGTTACCCAACTTAATCGCCTTGCAGCACATCCCCCTTTC
GCCAGCTGGCGTAATAGCGAAGAGGCCCGCACCGATCGCCCTTCCCAACAGTTGCGCAGCCTGAATGGCG
AATGGG
[124 nt withheld, positions 3367-3490]
C
[91 nt withheld, positions 3492-3582]
A
[49 nt withheld, positions 3584-3632]
CCTTTGACGTTGGAGTCCACGTTCTTT
[37 nt withheld, positions 3660-3696]
ACCCTATCTCGGTCTATTCTTTTGATTTATAAGGGATTTTGCCGATTTCGGCCTATTGGTTAAAAAATGA
GCTGATTTAACAAAAATTTAACGCGAATTTTAACAAAATATTAACGCTTACAATTTAGGTGGCACTTTTC
GGGGAAATGTGCGCGGAACCCCTATTTGTTTATTTTTCTAAATACATTCAAATATGTATCCGCTCATGAG
ACAATAACCCTGATAAATGCTTCAATAATATTGAAAAAGGAAGAGTATGAGTATTCAACATTTCCGTGTC
GCCCTTATTCCCTTTTTTGCGGCATTTTGCCTTCCTGTTTTTGCTCACCCAGAAACGCTGGTGAAAGTAA
AAGATGCTGAAGATCAGTTGGGTGCACGAGTGGGTTACATCGAACTGGATCTCAACAGCGGTAAGATCCT
TGAGAGTTTTCGCCCCGAAGAACGTTTTCCAATGATGAGCACTTTTAAAGTTCTGCTATGTGGCGCGGTA
TTATCCCGTATTGACGCCGGGCAAGAGCAACTCGGTCGCCGCATACACTATTCTCAGAATGACTTGGTTG
AGTACTCACCAGTCACAGAAAAGCATCTTACGGATGGCATGACAGTAAGAGAATTATGCAGTGCTGCCAT
AACCATGAGTGATAACACTGCGGCCAACTTACTTCTGACAACGATCGGAGGACCGAAGGAGCTAACCGCT
TTTTTGCACAACATGGGGGATCATGTAACTCGCCTTGATCGTTGGGAACCGGAGCTGAATGAAGCCATAC
CAAACGACGAGCGTGACACCACGATGCCTGTAGCAATGGCAACAACGTTGCGCAAACTATTAACTGGCGA
ACTACTTACTCTAGCTTCCCGGCAACAATTAATAGACTGGATGGAGGCGGATAAAGTTGCAGGACCACTT
CTGCGCTCGGCCCTTCCGGCTGGCTGGTTTATTGCTGATAAATCTGGAGCCGGTGAGCGTGGGTCTCGCG
GTATCATTGCAGCACTGGGGCCAGATGGTAAGCCCTCCCGTATCGTAGTTATCTACACGACGGGGAGTCA
GGCAACTATGGATGAACGAAATAGACAGATCGCTGAGATAGGTGCCTCACTGATTAAGCATTGGTAACTG
TCAGACCAAGTTTACTCATATATACTTTAGATTGATTTAAAACTTCATTTTTAATTTAAAAGGATCTAGG
TGAAGATCCTTTTTGATAATCTCATGACCAAAATCCCTTAACGTGAGTTTTCGTTCCACTGAGCGTCAGA
CCCCGTAGAAAAGATCAAAGGATCTTCTTGAGATCCTTTTTTTCTGCGCGTAATCTGCTGCTTGCAAACA
AAAAAACCACCGCTACCAGCGGTGGTTTGTTTGCCGGATCAAGAGCTACCAACTCTTTTTCCGAAGGTAA
CTGGCTTCAGCAGAGCGCAGATACCAAATACTGTTCTTCTAGTGTAGCCGTAGTTAGGCCACCACTTCAA
GAACTCTGTAGCACCGCCTACATACCTCGCTCTGCTAATCCTGTTACCAGTGGCTGCTGCCAGTGGCGAT
AAGTCGTGTCTTACCGGGTTGGACTCAAGACGATAGTTACCGGATAAGGCGCAGCGGTCGGGCTGAACGG
GGGGTTCGTGCACACAGCCCAGCTTGGAGCGAACGACCTACACCGAACTGAGATACCTACAGCGTGAGCT
ATGAGAAAGCGCCACGCTTCCCGAAGGGAGAAAGGCGGACAGGTATCCGGTAAGCGGCAGGGTCGGAACA
GGAGAGCGCACGAGGGAGCTTCCAGGGGGAAACGCCTGGTATCTTTATAGTCCTGTCGGGTTTCGCCACC
TCTGACTTGAGCGTCGATTTTTGTGATGCTCGTCAGGGGGGCGGAGCCTATGGAAAAACGCCAGCAACGC
GGCCTTTTTACGGTTCCTGGCCTTTTGCTGGCCTTTTGCTCACATGTTCTTTCCTGCGTTATCCCCTGAT
TCTGTGGATAACCGTATTACCGCCTTTGAGTGAGCTGATACCGCTCGCCGCAGCCGAACGACCGAGCGCA
GCGAGTCAGTGAGCGAGGAAGCGGAAGAGCGCCCAATACGCAAACCGCCTCTCCCCGCGCGTTGGCCGAT
TCATTAATGCAGCTGGCACGACAGGTTTCCCGACTGGAAAGCGGGCAGTGAGCGCAACGCAATTAATGTG
AGTTAGCTCACTCATTAGGCACCCCAGGCTTTACACTTTATGCTTCCGGCTCGTATGTTGTGTGGAATTG
TGAGCGGATAACAATTTCACACAGGAAACAGCTATGACCATGATTACGCCAAGCGCGCAATTAACCCTCA
CTAAAGGGAACAAAAGCTGGAGCTGCAAGCTTAATGTAGTCTTATGCAATACTCTTGTAGTCTTGCAACA
TGGTAACGATGAGTTAGCAACATGCCTTACAAGGAGAGAAAAAGCACCGTGCATGCCGATTGGTGGAAGT
AAGGTGGTACGATCGTGCCTTATTAGGAAGGCAACAGACGGGTCTGACATGGATTGGACGAACCACTGAA
TTGCCGCATTGCAGAGATATTGTATTTAAGTGCCTAGCTCGATACATAAACGGGTCTCTCTGGTTAGACC
AGATCTGAGCCTGGGAGCTCTCTGGCTAACTAGGGAACCCACTGCTTAAGCCTCAATAAAGCTTGCCTTG
AGTGCTTCAAGTAGTGTGTGCCCGTCTGTTGTGTGACTCTGGTAACTAGAGATCCCTCAGACCCTTTTAG
TCAGTGTGGAAAATCTCTAGCAGTGGCGCCCGAACAGGGACTTGAAAGCGAAAGGGAAACCAGAGGAGCT
CTCTCGACGCAGGACTCGGCTTGCTGAAGCGCGCACGGCAAGAGGCGAGGGGCGGCGACTGGTGAGTACG
CCAAAAATTTTGACTAGCGGAGGCTAGAAGGAGAGAGATGGGTGCGAGAGCGTCAGTATTAAGCGGGGGA
GAATTAGATCGCGATGGGAAAAAATTCGGTTAAGGCCAGGGGGAAAGAAAAAATATAAATTAAAACATAT
AGTATGGGCAAGCAGGGAGCTAGAACGATTCGCAGTTAATCCTGGCCTGTTAGAAACATCAGAAGGCTGT
AGACAAATACTGGGACAGCTACAACCATCCCTTCAGACAGGATCAGAAGAACTTAGATCATTATATAATA
CAGTAGCAACCCTCTATTGTGTGCATCAAAGGATAGAGATAAAAGACACCAAGGAAGCTTTAGACAAGAT
AGAGGAAGAGCAAAACAAAAGTAAGACCACCGCACAGCAAGCGGCCGCTGATCTTCAGACCTGGAGGAGG
AGATATGAGGGACAATTGGAGAAGTGAATTATATAAATATAAAGTAGTAAAAATTGAACCATTAGGAGTA
GCACCCACCAAGGCAAAGAGAAGAGTGGTGCAGAGAGAAAAAAGAGCAGTGGGAATAGGAGCTTTGTTCC
TTGGGTTCTTGGGAGCAGCAGGAAGCACTATGGGCGCAGCGTCAATGACGCTGACGGTACAGGCCAGACA
ATTATTGTCTGGTATAGTGCAGCAGCAGAACAATTTGCTGAGGGCTATTGAGGCGCAACAGCATCTGTTG
CAACTCACAGTCTGGGGCATCAAGCAGCTCCAGGCAAGAATCCTGGCTGTGGAAAGATACCTAAAGGATC
AACAGCTCCTGGGGATTTGGGGTTGCTCTGGAAAACTCATTTGCACCACTGCTGTGCCTTGGAATGCTAG
TTGGAGTAATAAATCTCTGGAACAGATTTGGAATCACACGACCTGGATGGAGTGGGACAGAGAAATTAAC
AATTACACAAGCTTAATACACTCCTTAATTGAAGAATCGCAAAACCAGCAAGAAAAGAATGAACAAGAAT
TATTGGAATTAGATAAATGGGCAAGTTTGTGGAATTGGTTTAACATAACAAATTGGCTGTGGTATATAAA
ATTATTCATAATGATAGTAGGAGGCTTGGTAGGTTTAAGAATAGTTTTTGCTGTACTTTCTATAGTGAAT
AGAGTTAGGCAGGGATATTCACCATTATCGTTTCAGACCCACCTCCCAACCCCGAGGGGACCCAGAGAGG
GCCTATTTCCCATGATTCCTTCATATTTGCATATACGATACAAGGCTGTTAGAGAGATAATTAGAATTAA
TTTGACTGTAAACACAAAGATATTAGTACAAAATACGTGACGTAGAAAGTAATAATTTCTTGGGTAGTTT
GCAGTTTTAAAATTATGTTTTAAAATGGACTATCATATGCTTACCGTAACTTGAAAGTATTTCGATTTCT
TGGCTTTATATATCTTGTGGAAAGGACGAAACACCGCAGCTGCAGAAGGCGATGGTGTTTTAGAGCTAGA
AATAGCAAGTTAAAATAAGGCTAGTCCGTTATCAACTTGAAAAAGTGGCACCGAGTCGGTGCTTTTTTAA
GCTTGGCGTAACTAGATCTTGAGACAAATGGCAGTATTCATCCACAATTTTAAAAGAAAAGGGGGGATTG
GGGGGTACAGTGCAGGGGAAAGAATAGTAGACATAATAGCAACAGACATACAAACTAAAGAATTACAAAA
ACAAATTACAAAAATTCAAAATTTTCGGGTTTATTACAGGGACAGCAGAGATCCACTTTGGCGCCGGCTC
GAGGGGG
Features (pLannotate 1.2.2; 29 found; start..end, strand, type, name):
     14..80      +  CDS            small t antigen (fragment): SV40 (simian virus 40) small t antigen
    106..317     +  promoter       EF-1α core promoter: core promoter for human elongation factor EF-1α
    318..1256    +  intron         EF-1α intron A: intron upstream of the start codon of human EF-1α
   1278..1877    +  CDS            PuroR (fragment): puromycin N-acetyltransferase; pac from Streptomyces; confers resistance to puromycin
   1893..2481    +  misc_feature   WPRE: woodchuck hepatitis virus posttranscriptional regulatory element
   2532..2551    +  misc_feature   cPPT/CTS (fragment): central polypurine tract and central termination sequence of HIV-1
   2553..2786    +  LTR            3' LTR (ΔU3): self-inactivating 3' long terminal repeat (LTR) from HIV-1
   2864..2985    +  polyA_signal   SV40 poly(A) signal: SV40 polyadenylation signal
   3025..3160    +  rep_origin     SV40 ori: SV40 origin of replication
   3181..3199    -  promoter       T7 promoter: promoter for bacteriophage T7 RNA polymerase
   3207..3362    +  CDS            lacZα (fragment): LacZα fragment of β-galactosidase; lacZ fragment
   3367..3795    +  rep_origin     f1 ori (sequence partly withheld): f1 bacteriophage origin of replication; arrow indicates direction of (+) strand synthesis
   3848..3952    +  promoter       AmpR promoter: bla
   3953..4813    +  CDS            AmpR: β-lactamase; bla; confers resistance to ampicillin, carbenicillin, and related antibiotics
   4984..5572    +  rep_origin     ori: high-copy-number ColE1/pMB1/pBR322/pUC origin of replication
   5755..5847    +  CDS            lacI (fragment): lac repressor; lacI; The lac repressor binds to the lac operator to inhibit transcription in E. coli. This inhibition can be relieved by adding lactose or isopropyl-β-D-thiogalactopyranoside (IPTG).
   5860..5881    +  protein_bind   CAP binding site: CAP binding activates transcription in the presence of cAMP. E. coli catabolite activator protein
   5896..5926    +  promoter       lac promoter: promoter for the E. coli lac operon
   5934..5950    +  protein_bind   lac operator: The lac repressor binds to the lac operator to inhibit transcription in E. coli. This inhibition can be relieved by adding lactose or isopropyl-β-D-thiogalactopyranoside (IPTG). lac repressor encoded by lacI
   5995..6013    +  promoter       T3 promoter: promoter for bacteriophage T3 RNA polymerase
   6041..6267    +  promoter       RSV promoter: Rous sarcoma virus enhancer/promoter
   6268..6448    +  LTR            5' LTR (truncated): truncated 5' long terminal repeat (LTR) from HIV-1
   6495..6620    +  misc_feature   HIV-1 Ψ: packaging signal of human immunodeficiency virus type 1
   6604..6967    +  CDS            HIV-1 gag (fragment): gag protein from human immunodeficiency virus 1; gag
   7113..7346    +  misc_feature   RRE: The Rev response element (RRE) of HIV-1 allows for Rev-dependent mRNA export from the nucleus to the cytoplasm.
   7723..7749    +  CDS            Rev (fragment): human immunodeficiency virus 1 (HIV-1) Rev protein; rev; enhances nuclear export of unspliced and incompletely spliced viral mRNAs
   7753..7993    +  promoter       U6 promoter: RNA polymerase III promoter for human U6 snRNA
   8023..8098    +  misc_RNA       gRNA scaffold: guide RNA scaffold for the Streptococcus pyogenes CRISPR/Cas9 system
   8154..8271    +  misc_feature   cPPT/CTS: central polypurine tract and central termination sequence of HIV-1
