[The description below was written by a language model from this plasmid's Addgene catalogue record and pLannotate feature annotations shown in this document.]
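Description:
MPP1 gRNA (BRDN0001149326) is a third-generation lentiviral guide RNA plasmid built on the lentiGuide-Puro backbone. It delivers a single CRISPR guide targeting human MPP1 into mammalian cells. In bacteria it is maintained as a high-copy plasmid through a ColE1/pUC-type origin and selected with ampicillin via the β-lactamase gene. An f1 origin, an SV40 origin and remnants of a lac/T7/T3 cloning region are also present in the backbone.

The viral portion begins with an RSV promoter fused to a truncated HIV-1 5' LTR, which drives Tat-independent transcription of the genomic RNA in packaging cells. This is followed by the Ψ packaging signal with a partial gag sequence, and then the Rev response element for nuclear export. Downstream, a human U6 RNA polymerase III promoter drives the MPP1-specific spacer joined to the Streptococcus pyogenes gRNA scaffold. A cPPT/CTS element, which aids nuclear import of the viral genome, sits after it. A second cassette uses the EF-1α core promoter with its intron A to express puromycin N-acetyltransferase, allowing selection of transduced cells. WPRE follows this cassette to enhance transcript expression. The unit ends in a ΔU3 self-inactivating 3' LTR, followed by an SV40 polyadenylation signal.

The plasmid does not encode Cas9, so it must be paired with a separate Cas9 vector or used in cells that already express the nuclease. The guide was designed against several MPP1 reference transcripts. It belongs to a human kinome gRNA collection associated with work on optimised sgRNA design, and its typical use is knockout of MPP1.
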