Addgene plasmid #77804: MPP1 gRNA (BRDN0001149326)
Purpose: 3rd generation lentiviral gRNA plasmid targeting human MPP1
Depositing lab: John Doench & David Root. Depositing organization: Broad Institute. Publication: Optimized sgRNA design to maximize activity and minimize off-target effects of CRISPR-Cas9. Doench JG, Fusi N, Sullender M, Hegde M, Vaimberg EW, Donovan KF, Smith I, Tothova Z, Wilen C, Orchard R, Virgin HW, Listgarten J, Root DE. Nat Biotechnol. 2016 Jan 18. doi: 10.1038/nbt.3437. PubMed 26780180.
Backbone
  Vector backbone: lentiGuide-Puro
  Backbone manufacturer: Zhang Lab (Addgene plasmid # 52963)
  Vector type: Mammalian Expression, Lentiviral, CRISPR
  Selectable markers: Puromycin
Growth in bacteria
  Bacterial resistance: Ampicillin, 100 μg/mL
  Growth temperature: 37°C
  Growth strain: DH5alpha
  Copy number: High Copy
Gene/Insert
  Gene/Insert name: MPP1 (alt names: MPP1; NM_001166460.1)
  gRNA/shRNA sequence: CAGCTGCAGAAGGCGATGGT
  Species: H. sapiens (human)
  Entrez Gene: MPP1 (a.k.a. AAG12, DXS552E, EMP55, MRG1, PEMP)
  Promoter: hU6
  Cloning method: Unknown
  Sequencing primers: 5′ U6-F; 3′ pS2-R
Terms and licenses: Academic/Nonprofit Terms; Industry Terms: Not Available to Industry
Depositor comments: The gRNA was designed to target the following Genbank reference sequence(s): NM_001166460.1,NM_001166461.1,NM_001166462.1,NM_002436.3. Note that this plasmid does NOT contain Cas9. It should be used in conjunction with lentiCas9-Blast (Addgene #52962) or otherwise with cell lines already expressing Cas9. Browse the full kinome gRNA library at http://www.addgene.org/pooled-library/broadgpp-human-kinome/ or visit http://www.broadinstitute.org/rnai/public/ for detailed protocols and information.
How to cite: MPP1 gRNA (BRDN0001149326) was a gift from John Doench & David Root (Addgene plasmid # 77804 ; http://n2t.net/addgene:77804 ; RRID:Addgene_77804)
