>Addgene plasmid #77804 | MPP1 gRNA (BRDN0001149326) | depositor partial sequence | sequence record 145264 | Target Sequence
CAGCTGCAGAAGGCGATGGT
