>Addgene plasmid #77804 | MPP1 gRNA (BRDN0001149326) | addgene partial sequence | sequence record 188443 | hU6-F
GTAGAAAGTAATAATTTCTTGGGTAGTTTGCAGTTTTAAAATTATGTTTTAAAATGGACTATCATATGCT
TACCGTAACTTGAAAGTATTTCGATTTCTTGGCTTTATATATCTTGTGGAAAGGACGAAACACCGCAGCT
GCAGAAGGCGATGGTGTTTTAGAGCTAGAAATAGCAAGTTAAAATAAGGCTAGTCCGTTATCAACTTGAA
AAAGTGGCACCGAGTCGGTGCTTTTTTAAGCTTGGCGTAACTAGATCTTGAGACAAATGGCAGTATTCAT
CCACAATTTTAAAAGAAAAGGGGGGATTGGGGGGTACAGTGCAGGGGAAAGAATAGTAGACATAATAGCA
ACAGACATACAAACTAAAGAATTACAAAAACAAATTACAAAAATTCAAAATTTTCGGGTTTATTACAGGG
ACAGCAGAGATCCACTTTGGCGCCGGCTCGAGGGGGGCCCGGGTGCAAAGATGGATAAAGTTTTAAACAG
AGAGGAATCTTTGCAGCTAATGGACCTTCTAGGTCTTTGAAAGGAGTGGGAATTGGCTCCGGTGCCCGTC
AGTGGGCAGA
